Addgene plasmid #229573: pAAV-CAG-(n1)QC2-6 FIQ(c4)-P2A-FusionRed
Purpose: Expresses (n1)QC2-6 FIQ(c4) and FusionRed in mammalian cells
Depositing lab: Kiryl Piatkevich. Depositing organization: Westlake University. Publication: Bright and stable monomeric green fluorescent protein derived from StayGold. Zhang H, Lesnov GD, Subach OM, Zhang W, Kuzmicheva TP, Vlaskina AV, Samygina VR, Chen L, Ye X, Nikolaeva AY, Gabdulkhakov A, Papadaki S, Qin W, Borshchevskiy V, Perfilov MM, Gavrikov AS, Drobizhev M, Mishin AS, Piatkevich KD, Subach FV. Nat Methods. 2024 Apr;21(4):657-665. doi: 10.1038/s41592-024-02203-y. Epub 2024 Feb 26. PubMed 38409224.
Backbone
  Vector backbone: pAAV
  Vector type: Mammalian Expression, AAV
Growth in bacteria
  Bacterial resistance: Ampicillin, 100 μg/mL
  Growth temperature: 37°C
  Growth strain: NEB Stable
  Copy number: High Copy
Gene/Insert
  Gene/Insert name: (n1)QC2-6 FIQ(c4)
  Species: Synthetic
  Cloning method: Ligation Independent Cloning
Terms and licenses: Academic/Nonprofit Terms; Industry Terms: Not Available to Industry
How to cite: pAAV-CAG-(n1)QC2-6 FIQ(c4)-P2A-FusionRed was a gift from Kiryl Piatkevich (Addgene plasmid # 229573 ; http://n2t.net/addgene:229573 ; RRID:Addgene_229573)
