[The description below was written by a language model from this plasmid's Addgene catalogue record and pLannotate feature annotations shown in this document.]
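Description:
pAAV-CAG-(n1)QC2-6 FIQ(c4)-P2A-FusionRed is an AAV transfer plasmid that also works as a mammalian expression vector. It is built on a pAAV backbone and totals about 6.2 kb in the sequenced record. In bacteria it is maintained through a high-copy ColE1/pUC-type origin and selected with ampicillin via the β-lactamase gene and its native promoter. An f1 phage origin and a small lacZα remnant are also present in the backbone. AAV2 inverted terminal repeats flank the expression cassette and provide the cis signals for genome replication and packaging into recombinant AAV. Both are annotated only as fragments, one of them quite short, so the table alone cannot confirm that they are intact.

The cassette is driven by the CAG promoter, seen here as the CMV immediate-early enhancer, chicken β-actin promoter segments, and a chimeric β-actin/β-globin intron, giving strong constitutive expression in mammalian cells. The insert is (n1)QC2-6 FIQ(c4), a synthetic coding sequence associated with work on monomeric green fluorescent proteins derived from StayGold. The annotation tool does not recognise this gene. It returns only very short matches to unrelated fluorescent proteins (mVenus, Kusabira-Orange, YPet) in the region upstream of FusionRed, and these are best read as spurious or linker-level similarities. By the construct name, a P2A self-cleaving peptide links the insert to a full-length FusionRed red fluorescent protein, so both are produced from one transcript as separate polypeptides. FusionRed can then serve as an expression reference. The P2A itself is not annotated. A WPRE and an SV40 polyadenylation signal follow the coding region to enhance transcript stability and processing. The stated purpose is co-expression of the two proteins in mammalian cells.
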