Features (pLannotate 1.2.2; 21 found; start..end, strand, type, name):
     30..278     +  enhancer       CMV enhancer (fragment): human cytomegalovirus immediate early enhancer
    280..401     +  promoter       chicken β-actin promoter (fragment): contains a 21-bp deletion relative to the standard chicken β-actin promoter
    506..531     +  promoter       chicken β-actin promoter (fragment): contains a 21-bp deletion relative to the standard chicken β-actin promoter
    637..772     +  intron         hybrid intron (fragment): hybrid between chicken β-actin (CBA) and minute virus of mice (MMV) introns (Gray et al., 2011)
    861..991     +  intron         chimeric intron (fragment): chimera between introns from chicken β-actin and rabbit β-globin
    989..1051    +  CDS            HBB (fragment): HBB_LEPEU - Experimental evidence at protein level: Swiss-Prot protein existence level 1. Involved in oxygen transport from the lung to the various peripheral tissues. From Lepus europaeus (European hare).
   1082..1108    +  CDS            VN155(I152L) (fragment): improved N-terminal fragment of mVenus for use in bimolecular fluorescence complementation (BiFC) (Kodama and Hu, 2010)
   1148..1168    +  CDS            hKO (fragment): humanized Kusabira-Orange fluorescent protein mammalian codon-optimized
   1209..1231    +  CDS            YPet (fragment): yellow fluorescent protein optimized for FRET with CyPet (Nguyen and Daugherty, 2005) mammalian codon-optimized
   1868..2563    +  CDS            FusionRed: FusionRed is a basic (constitutively fluorescent) red fluorescent protein published in 2012, derived from Entacmaea quadricolor. It has low acid sensitivity.
   2567..2591    +  misc_feature   MCS (fragment): pBluescript multiple cloning site
   2591..3179    +  misc_feature   WPRE: woodchuck hepatitis virus posttranscriptional regulatory element
   3222..3343    -  polyA_signal   SV40 poly(A) signal: SV40 polyadenylation signal
   3366..3434    -  CDS            large T antigen (fragment): large T antigen from SV40 (simian virus 40)
   3505..3562    +  repeat_region  AAV2 ITR (fragment): inverted terminal repeat of adeno-associated virus serotype 2 inverted
   3722..4310    -  rep_origin     ori: high-copy-number ColE1/pMB1/pBR322/pUC origin of replication
   4481..5341    -  CDS            AmpR: β-lactamase; bla; confers resistance to ampicillin, carbenicillin, and related antibiotics
   5342..5446    -  promoter       AmpR promoter: bla
   5499..5927    -  rep_origin     f1 ori (sequence partly withheld): f1 bacteriophage origin of replication; arrow indicates direction of (+) strand synthesis
   5932..6001    -  CDS            lacZα (fragment): LacZα fragment of β-galactosidase; lacZ fragment
   5996..6128    -  repeat_region  AAV2 ITR (fragment): inverted terminal repeat of adeno-associated virus serotype 2 inverted
>Addgene plasmid #229573 | pAAV-CAG-(n1)QC2-6 FIQ(c4)-P2A-FusionRed | addgene full sequence | sequence record 480265 | Addgene NGS Result
ATCTACGTAGCCATGCTCTAGGAAGAGTACCATTGACGTCAATAATGACGTATGTTCCCATAGTAACGCC
AATAGGGACTTTCCATTGACGTCAATGGGTGGAGTATTTACGGTAAACTGCCCACTTGGCAGTACATCAA
GTGTATCATATGCCAAGTACGCCCCCTATTGACGTCAATGACGGTAAATGGCCCGCCTGGCATTATGCCC
AGTACATGACCTTATGGGACTTTCCTACTTGGCAGTACATCTACGTATTAGTCATCGCTATTACCATGGT
CGAGGTGAGCCCCACGTTCTGCTTCACTCTCCCCATCTCCCCCCCCTCCCCACCCCCAATTTTGTATTTA
TTTATTTTTTAATTATTTTGTGCAGCGATGGGGGCGGGGGGGGGGGGGGGGGGCGCGCCGGGGGGGGGGG
GGGGGGGGGGGGGGGGGGGGGGGGGGGGGGGGGGGGGGGGGGGGGGGGGCAGGGGGGGGGGGGGGGGGCG
AAAGGTTTCTTTTTTTGGGGGGGGGGGGGGGGGGGGGGCGGAGGGGTGCGGCGGCGGCCAATCAGGGCGG
CGCGCTCGGAAAGTTTCCTTTTAGGGCGGGGCGGCGGCGGCGGCGGCCCTATAAAAGGCGAGGCGCGCGG
CGGGCGGGAGTCGCTGCGCGCTGCCTCCGCCCCGTGCCCCGCTCCGCCGCCGCCTCGCGCCGCCCGCCCC
GGCTCTGACTGACCGCGTTACTCCCACAGGTGAGCGGGCGGGACGGCCCTTCTCCTCCGGGCTGTAATTA
GCGCTTGGTTTAATGACGGCTTGTTTCTTTTCTGTGGCTGCGTGAAAGCCTTGAGGGGCTCCGGGAGGGC
CCTTTGTGCGGGGGGAGCGGCTCGGGGCTGTCCGCGGGGGGACGGCTGCCTTCGGGGGGGACGGGGCAGG
GCGGGGTTCGGCTTCTGGCGTGTGACCGGCGGCTCTAGAGCCTCTGCTAACCATGTTCATGCCTTCTTCT
TTTTCCTACAGCTCCTGGGCAACGTGCTGGTTATTGTGCTGTCTCATCATTTTGGCAAAGAATTGGATCC
GGTACCCTAAGCCACCATGGCCAGCACCGGGGAGGAGCTGTTCACCGGGGTGGTGCCCTTCAAGTTCCAG
CTGAAGGGCACCATCAACGGCAAGAGCTTCACCGTGGAGGGCGAGGGCGAGGGCAACAGCCACGAGGGCA
GCCACAAGGGCAAGTACGTGTGCACCAGCGGCAAGCTGCCCATGAGCTGGGCCGCCCTGGGCACCAGCTT
CGGCTACGGCATGAAGTACTACACCAAGTACCCCAGCGGCCTGAAGAACTGGTTCCACGAGGTGATGCCC
GAGGGCTTCACCTACGACAGGCACATCCAGTACAAGGGCGACGGCAGCATCCACGCCAAGCACCAGCACT
TCATGAAGAACGGCACCTACCACAACATCGTGGAGTTCACCGGCCAGGACTTCAAGGAGAACAGCCCCGT
GCTGACCGGCGACATGGACGTGAGCCTGCCCAACGAGGTGCAGCACATCCCCATCGACGACGGCGTGGAG
TGCACCGTGACCCTGCAGTACCCCCTGCTGAGCGACGAGAGCAAGTGCGTGGAGGCCTACCAGAACACCA
TCATCAAGCCCCTGCACAACCAGCCCGCCCCCGACGTGCCCTTCCACTGGATCAGGAAGCAGTACACCCA
GAGCAAGGACGACACCGAGGAGAGGGACCACATCATCCAGAGCGAGACCCTGGAGGCCCACCTGCCATGG
CACGAGCCTTCTGCTTCTGCCGTGCGACCGGTTCACGTGGGAAGTGGGGCTACAAACTTCTCACTGCTGA
AACAGGCCGGGGATGTGGAGGAAAACCCAGGACCACACGTGACTAGTATGGTGAGCGAGCTGATTAAGGA
GAACATGCCCATGAAGCTGTACATGGAGGGCACCGTGAACAACCACCACTTCAAGTGCACATCCGAGGGC
GAAGGCAAGCCCTACGAGGGCACCCAGACCATGAGAATCAAGGTCGTCGAGGGCGGCCCTCTCCCCTTCG
CCTTCGACATCCTGGCTACCAGCTTCATGTACGGCAGCAGAACCTTCATCAAGCACCCTCCGGGCATCCC
CGACTTCTTTAAGCAGTCCTTCCCTGAGGGCTTCACATGGGAGAGAGTCACCACATACGAAGACGGGGGC
GTGCTGACCGCTACCCAGGACACCAGCCTCCAGGACGGCTGCCTCATCTACAACGTCAAGGTTAGAGGGG
TGAACTTCCCAGCCAACGGCCCTGTGATGCAGAAGAAAACACTCGGCTGGGAGGCCTCCACCGAGACGAT
GTACCCTGCTGACGGAGGACTGGAAGGCGCATGTGACATGGCTCTGAAGCTCGTGGGAGGAGGACACCTG
ATCTGCAACCTTGAGACAACATACAGATCCAAGAAACCCGCTACGAACCTCAAGATGCCCGGCGTCTACA
ACGTGGACCACAGACTGGAAAGAATCAAGGAGGCCGACGATGAGACATACGTCGAGCAGCACGAGGTGGC
TGTGGCCAGATACTCTACTGGTGGCGCTGGTGATGGAGGTAAATAAGAATTCGATATCAAGCTTATCGAT
AATCAACCTCTGGATTACAAAATTTGTGAAAGATTGACTGGTATTCTTAACTATGTTGCTCCTTTTACGC
TATGTGGATACGCTGCTTTAATGCCTTTGTATCATGCTATTGCTTCCCGTATGGCTTTCATTTTCTCCTC
CTTGTATAAATCCTGGTTGCTGTCTCTTTATGAGGAGTTGTGGCCCGTTGTCAGGCAACGTGGCGTGGTG
TGCACTGTGTTTGCTGACGCAACCCCCACTGGTTGGGGCATTGCCACCACCTGTCAGCTCCTTTCCGGGA
CTTTCGCTTTCCCCCTCCCTATTGCCACGGCGGAACTCATCGCCGCCTGCCTTGCCCGCTGCTGGACAGG
GGCTCGGCTGTTGGGCACTGACAATTCCGTGGTGTTGTCGGGGAAATCATCGTCCTTTCCTTGGCTGCTC
GCCTGTGTTGCCACCTGGATTCTGCGCGGGACGTCCTTCTGCTACGTCCCTTCGGCCCTCAATCCAGCGG
ACCTTCCTTCCCGCGGCCTGCTGCCGGCTCTGCGGCCTCTTCCGCGTCTTCGCCTTCGCCCTCAGACGAG
TCGGATCTCCCTTTGGGCCGCCTCCCCGCATCGATACCGTCGACCCGGGCGGCCGCTTCGAGCAGACATG
ATAAGATACATTGATGAGTTTGGACAAACCACAACTAGAATGCAGTGAAAAAAATGCTTTATTTGTGAAA
TTTGTGATGCTATTGCTTTATTTGTAACCATTATAAGCTGCAATAAACAAGTTAACAACAACAATTGCAT
TCATTTTATGTTTCAGGTTCAGGGGGAGATGTGGGAGGTTTTTTAAAGCAAGTAAAACCTCTACAAATGT
GGTAAAATCGATAAGGATCTTCCTAGAGCATGGCTACGTAGATAAGTAGCATGGCGGGTTAATCATTAAC
TACAAGGAACCCCTAGTGATGGAGTTGGCCACTCCCTCTCTGCGCGCTCGCTCGCTCACTGACTCGCTGC
GCTCGGTCGTTCGGCTGCGGCGAGCGGTATCAGCTCACTCAAAGGCGGTAATACGGTTATCCACAGAATC
AGGGGATAACGCAGGAAAGAACATGTGAGCAAAAGGCCAGCAAAAGGCCAGGAACCGTAAAAAGGCCGCG
TTGCTGGCGTTTTTCCATAGGCTCCGCCCCCCTGACGAGCATCACAAAAATCGACGCTCAAGTCAGAGGT
GGCGAAACCCGACAGGACTATAAAGATACCAGGCGTTTCCCCCTGGAAGCTCCCTCGTGCGCTCTCCTGT
TCCGACCCTGCCGCTTACCGGATACCTGTCCGCCTTTCTCCCTTCGGGAAGCGTGGCGCTTTCTCATAGC
TCACGCTGTAGGTATCTCAGTTCGGTGTAGGTCGTTCGCTCCAAGCTGGGCTGTGTGCACGAACCCCCCG
TTCAGCCCGACCGCTGCGCCTTATCCGGTAACTATCGTCTTGAGTCCAACCCGGTAAGACACGACTTATC
GCCACTGGCAGCAGCCACTGGTAACAGGATTAGCAGAGCGAGGTATGTAGGCGGTGCTACAGAGTTCTTG
AAGTGGTGGCCTAACTACGGCTACACTAGAAGAACAGTATTTGGTATCTGCGCTCTGCTGAAGCCAGTTA
CCTTCGGAAAAAGAGTTGGTAGCTCTTGATCCGGCAAACAAACCACCGCTGGTAGCGGTGGTTTTTTTGT
TTGCAAGCAGCAGATTACGCGCAGAAAAAAAGGATCTCAAGAAGATCCTTTGATCTTTTCTACGGGGTCT
GACGCTCAGTGGAACGAAAACTCACGTTAAGGGATTTTGGTCATGAGATTATCAAAAAGGATCTTCACCT
AGATCCTTTTAAATTAAAAATGAAGTTTTAAATCAATCTAAAGTATATATGAGTAAACTTGGTCTGACAG
TTACCAATGCTTAATCAGTGAGGCACCTATCTCAGCGATCTGTCTATTTCGTTCATCCATAGTTGCCTGA
CTCCCCGTCGTGTAGATAACTACGATACGGGAGGGCTTACCATCTGGCCCCAGTGCTGCAATGATACCGC
GAGACCCACGCTCACCGGCTCCAGATTTATCAGCAATAAACCAGCCAGCCGGAAGGGCCGAGCGCAGAAG
TGGTCCTGCAACTTTATCCGCCTCCATCCAGTCTATTAATTGTTGCCGGGAAGCTAGAGTAAGTAGTTCG
CCAGTTAATAGTTTGCGCAACGTTGTTGCCATTGCTACAGGCATCGTGGTGTCACGCTCGTCGTTTGGTA
TGGCTTCATTCAGCTCCGGTTCCCAACGATCAAGGCGAGTTACATGATCCCCCATGTTGTGCAAAAAAGC
GGTTAGCTCCTTCGGTCCTCCGATCGTTGTCAGAAGTAAGTTGGCCGCAGTGTTATCACTCATGGTTATG
GCAGCACTGCATAATTCTCTTACTGTCATGCCATCCGTAAGATGCTTTTCTGTGACTGGTGAGTACTCAA
CCAAGTCATTCTGAGAATAGTGTATGCGGCGACCGAGTTGCTCTTGCCCGGCGTCAATACGGGATAATAC
CGCGCCACATAGCAGAACTTTAAAAGTGCTCATCATTGGAAAACGTTCTTCGGGGCGAAAACTCTCAAGG
ATCTTACCGCTGTTGAGATCCAGTTCGATGTAACCCACTCGTGCACCCAACTGATCTTCAGCATCTTTTA
CTTTCACCAGCGTTTCTGGGTGAGCAAAAACAGGAAGGCAAAATGCCGCAAAAAAGGGAATAAGGGCGAC
ACGGAAATGTTGAATACTCATACTCTTCCTTTTTCAATATTATTGAAGCATTTATCAGGGTTATTGTCTC
ATGAGCGGATACATATTTGAATGTATTTAGAAAAATAAACAAATAGGGGTTCCGCGCACATTTCCCCGAA
AAGTGCCACCTAAATTGTAAGCGTTAATATTTTGTTAAAATTCGCGTTAAATTTTTGTTAAATCAGCTCA
TTTTTTAACCAATAGGCCGAAATCGGCAAAATCCCTTATAAATCAAAAGAATAGACCGAGATAGGGT
[37 nt withheld, positions 5598-5634]
AAAGAACGTGGACTCCAACGTCAAAGG
[49 nt withheld, positions 5662-5710]
T
[91 nt withheld, positions 5712-5802]
G
[124 nt withheld, positions 5804-5927]
CCCATTCGCCATTCAGGCTGCGCAACTGTTGGGAAGGGCGATCGGTGCGGGCCTCTTCGCTATTACGCCA
GCTGCGCGCTCGCTCGCTCACTGAGGCCGCCCGGGCAAAGCCCGGGCGTCGGGCGACCTTTGGTCGCCCG
GCCTCAGTGAGCGAGCGAGCGCGCAGAGAGGGAGTGGCCAACTCCATCACTAGGGGTTCCTTGTAGTTAA
TGATTAACCCGCCATGCTACTT
